# Supplementary material for: Protein overabundance is driven by growth robustness
Source: Sci Adv. 2026 Mar 20;12(12):eadz9623. doi: 10.1126/sciadv.adz9623 (PMC13004021; doi:10.1126/sciadv.adz9623)
Supplement: Supplementary file 2 — Data S1 to S9 [file sciadv.adz9623_data_s1_to_s9.zip › adz9623_data_s9.gb]

LOCUS       dnaN_YPet_deleti       11469 bp    DNA        circular     22-JUL-2024
DEFINITION  .
ACCESSION   
VERSION     
SOURCE      .
  ORGANISM  .
COMMENT     UUID: d54da11c-b0c6-4d77-99cc-09d50c45a9e9
COMMENT     Type: Natural
COMMENT     CreatedBy: Manoil Lab
COMMENT     SequenceClass: UNA
COMMENT     TransformedInto: unspecified
COMMENT     ApEinfo:methylated:1
FEATURES             Location/Qualifiers
     CDS             4323..5720
                     /locus_tag="dnaA"
                     /label="dnaA"
                     /ApEinfo_label="dnaA"
                     /ApEinfo_fwdcolor="#00e872"
                     /ApEinfo_revcolor="#00e872"
                     /ApEinfo_graphicformat="arrow_data {{0 .5 0 -.5} {0 .5 0
                     -.5} 0} width 5 offset 0"
                     /ApEinfo_hidden
     CDS             8996..11464
                     /translation="MSSESQSASPTEQTIEKAYDSSSIKVLRGLDAVRKRPGMYIGDT
                     DDGTGLHHMVFEVVDNAIDEALAGHCDEIIVTIHEDESVSVSDNGRGIPTDIHPEEGV
                     SAAEVILTILHAGGKFDDNSYKVSGGLHGVGVSVVNALSSKLQLTIHRAGQIHEQEYQ
                     HGDPQYPLKVVGETSTTGTTVRFWPSGDTFSQTIFNVDILARRLRELSFLNAGVKIVL
                     RDERVNFEHIYAYEGGLSEFVKYINEGKNHLNDIFHFTADSDNGIAVEVALQWNDSYQ
                     ENVRCFTNNIPQKDGGTHLAGFRAALTRGLNSYLENENILKKEKVNVSGDDAREGLTA
                     IISVKVPDPKFSSQTKEKLVSSEVKPAVEQAMNKEFSAYLLENPQAAKSIAGKIIDAA
                     RARDAARKAREMTRRKSALDIAGLPGKLADCQEKDPALSELYLVEGDSAGGSAKQGRN
                     RKMQAILPLKGKILNVERARFDKMISSQEVGTLITALGCGIGREEYNPDKLRYHKIII
                     MTDADVDGSHIRTLLLTFFFRQMPELVERGHIYIAQPPLYKLKKGKQEQYIKDNDALE
                     TFLISNAIDDLALHISAEAPAITGEALAKVIDDYKISQKSLQRLTQRYPATLLDGLLE
                     VEPFKADLSHDRPYVEQWAEQLGQVIAKLQPSLRPEVSLESFERESPTGETSIHCWPR
                     ITVYVHNLPHHYLLDAGLLNSAEYARLLKNSKSWFKLLEEGAYLQKGERRIQVSNFHQ
                     VWQQILQDSRRGMMIQRYKGLGEMNAEQLWETTMDPDNRHMLQVTIDDAIEADRMFSC
                     LMGDDVEPRRAFIEENALNADIDA*"
                     /locus_tag="gyrB"
                     /label="gyrB"
                     /ApEinfo_label="gyrB"
                     /ApEinfo_fwdcolor="#993366"
                     /ApEinfo_revcolor="#993366"
                     /ApEinfo_graphicformat="arrow_data {{0 0.5 0 1 2 0 0 -1 0
                     -0.5} {} 0} width 5 offset 0"
                     /ApEinfo_hidden
     CDS             6703..7848
                     /locus_tag="dnaN"
                     /label="dnaN"
                     /ApEinfo_label="dnaN"
                     /ApEinfo_fwdcolor="#4867ed"
                     /ApEinfo_revcolor="#4867ed"
                     /ApEinfo_graphicformat="arrow_data {{0 .5 0 -.5} {0 .5 0
                     -.5} 0} width 5 offset 0"
     CDS             5956..6669
                     /locus_tag="YPet"
                     /label="YPet"
                     /ApEinfo_label="YPet"
                     /ApEinfo_fwdcolor="#e9d024"
                     /ApEinfo_revcolor="#e9d024"
                     /ApEinfo_graphicformat="arrow_data {{0 .5 0 -.5} {0 .5 0
                     -.5} 0} width 5 offset 0"
     misc_feature    6670..6702
                     /locus_tag="Linker"
                     /label="Linker"
                     /ApEinfo_label="Linker"
                     /ApEinfo_fwdcolor="#00ff4e"
                     /ApEinfo_revcolor="#00ff4e"
                     /ApEinfo_graphicformat="arrow_data {{0 .5 0 -.5} {0 .5 0
                     -.5} 0} width 5 offset 0"
     primer_bind     complement(6682..6702)
                     /locus_tag="primer1_rev"
                     /label="primer1_rev"
                     /ApEinfo_label="primer1_rev"
                     /ApEinfo_fwdcolor="#14c0bd"
                     /ApEinfo_revcolor="#4ec02b"
                     /ApEinfo_graphicformat="arrow_data {{0 0.5 0 1 2 0 0 -1 0
                     -0.5} {} 0} width 5 offset 0"
     primer_bind     5956..5984
                     /locus_tag="primer1_for"
                     /label="primer1_for"
                     /ApEinfo_label="primer1_for"
                     /ApEinfo_fwdcolor="#14c0bd"
                     /ApEinfo_revcolor="#4ec02b"
                     /ApEinfo_graphicformat="arrow_data {{0 .5 0 -.5} {0 .5 0
                     -.5} 0} width 5 offset 0"
     primer_bind     7755..7777
                     /PCR_conditions="primer
                     sequence:cgctgacttgacgggacgTGTCAGCATGAGTATGACTGAGG"
                     /note="&lt;html&gt;&lt;body&gt;&lt;/body&gt;&lt;/html&gt;"
                     /locus_tag="dnaN kanrev"
                     /label="dnaN kanrev"
                     /ApEinfo_label="dnaN kanrev"
                     /ApEinfo_fwdcolor="#14c0bd"
                     /ApEinfo_revcolor="#4ec02b"
                     /ApEinfo_graphicformat="arrow_data {{0 0.5 0 1 2 0 0 -1 0
                     -0.5} {} 0} width 5 offset 0"
     CDS             7867..8943
                     /translation="MQITRLNIERVRNLKAVALSGLQPFNIFYGANGSGKTSILEAVH
                     LLATGRSFRTHMPKHYIQQNAQDAIIFAQSLSEKIGMQKLLSGEQLIKVNGDTVATQG
                     QLAKLLPLQHLDPQSTDIIDHGAKPRRQLLDWLMFHVEPEFYFAWQYYSRALKQRNML
                     LKTKRQLSLAELEPWNKMLSEYGEMLHSQRLVTVERWKDFFQQDLAQLLPDLQIELEY
                     SPGFHSEVGLWQDLLNYHNKDVERRYTEYGPHRADLRLKTALGDADDVLSRGQKKLLM
                     MALKLSQIAMLHASNKETVVLLDDLTAELDSNAQRRLIERLSQLGSQVFITTLDHQAV
                     TQHLDGLSISYQLYNVDHGQVHAV*"
                     /locus_tag="recF"
                     /label="recF"
                     /ApEinfo_label="recF"
                     /ApEinfo_fwdcolor="#993366"
                     /ApEinfo_revcolor="#993366"
                     /ApEinfo_graphicformat="arrow_data {{0 0.5 0 1 2 0 0 -1 0
                     -0.5} {} 0} width 5 offset 0"
                     /ApEinfo_hidden
     primer_bind     3951..3968
                     /locus_tag="nested_for"
                     /label="nested_for"
                     /ApEinfo_label="nested_for"
                     /ApEinfo_fwdcolor="#14c0bd"
                     /ApEinfo_revcolor="#14c0bd"
                     /ApEinfo_graphicformat="arrow_data {{0 0.5 0 1 2 0 0 -1 0
                     -0.5} {} 0} width 5 offset 0"
     primer_bind     3901..3919
                     /locus_tag="dnaN up"
                     /label="dnaN up"
                     /ApEinfo_label="dnaN up"
                     /ApEinfo_fwdcolor="#14c0bd"
                     /ApEinfo_revcolor="#4ec02b"
                     /ApEinfo_graphicformat="arrow_data {{0 0.5 0 1 2 0 0 -1 0
                     -0.5} {} 0} width 5 offset 0"
     primer_bind     complement(9836..9857)
                     /locus_tag="nested_rev"
                     /label="nested_rev"
                     /ApEinfo_label="nested_rev"
                     /ApEinfo_fwdcolor="#14c0bd"
                     /ApEinfo_revcolor="#4ec02b"
                     /ApEinfo_graphicformat="arrow_data {{0 0.5 0 1 2 0 0 -1 0
                     -0.5} {} 0} width 5 offset 0"
     primer_bind     complement(9961..9978)
                     /locus_tag="dnaN down"
                     /label="dnaN down"
                     /ApEinfo_label="dnaN down"
                     /ApEinfo_fwdcolor="#14c0bd"
                     /ApEinfo_revcolor="#4ec02b"
                     /ApEinfo_graphicformat="arrow_data {{0 0.5 0 1 2 0 0 -1 0
                     -0.5} {} 0} width 5 offset 0"
     primer_bind     complement(5930..5955)
                     /locus_tag="dnaN kanfor"
                     /label="dnaN kanfor"
                     /ApEinfo_label="dnaN kanfor"
                     /ApEinfo_fwdcolor="#14c0bd"
                     /ApEinfo_revcolor="#4ec02b"
                     /ApEinfo_graphicformat="arrow_data {{0 0.5 0 1 2 0 0 -1 0
                     -0.5} {} 0} width 5 offset 0"
ORIGIN
        1 CTCACTTAAG TCATACACCA GTAGTAATAA ATCCGCTTGT TCAATTTCCT TGATGGCACG
       61 TCGAATGCCT TCTTTCTCGA CAATATCACC TGTTTCACGT AAACCCGCGG TATCGGTCAA
      121 GGTAATGGGT AAACCGTTTA AGCTAATTCT TTCATGCAAA ACATCACGCG TGGTTCCCGC
      181 AATATCGGTC ACAATCGCGC GCTCATTGCC TGCCAGAGCA TTGAGTAAAC TAGACTTACC
      241 TGCATTGGGT TTACCAGCAA TCACCACTTG TAAGCCTTCA CGCAATAACT GTCCCTGACG
      301 TGCAGAAGTC TGAACCTGTT GCACCGAGTC ACGTACGTCA TCCAGCAAAG CCAGAATTTT
      361 ACCATCTGCC AGAAAATCAA TCTCTTCTTC AGGAAAATCA ATTGCCGCTT CTACATGCAA
      421 GCGTAAATGG ATCAGTTTTT CCAGAACCTG ATTAATTCTG AGCGAAAAAG CACCTTGCAA
      481 GGAACGTACA GCCGAACGTG CAGCGGCTTG TGATGTCGCA TCAATCAGAT CAGCAATCGC
      541 TTCTGCTTGT ACCAGATCCA GCTTTCCATT TTCAAAGGCA CGCATGGAAA ACTCACCCGC
      601 CTTGGCCGCT TTAGCACCAA GCTCGAACAA TCGCTCCAGC AAAGCATTCT GAATGACAGG
      661 CCCGCCATGT CCCTGCAACT CAACCACATC TTCACCTGTA AATGAGTTCG GATTTGGAAA
      721 ATACAGCACC AGCCCCTCAT CCATCACCAG CCCTTCAGCA TCATAAAACT GGCGAAAACC
      781 TGCCATTCGT GCAGCTGGAA GTGTTTTTGC AGTCAAATGT TCAGCAATCA GAGATGCTTT
      841 TGGGCCTGAC AACCGGATGA CCCCCACACC CCCACGTCCT GGAGGCGTTG CAATTGCAGC
      901 AATGGTGGTT TGATATTGCA TATAGAAACC TAAAAACAGA AAAATACAGA TCAAATAAAA
      961 ATCCGCCTAA GCGTAACATC TTAAGCGGAT TGATTCAGCT CTCAAGTATC AAACGATTAT
     1021 GAGGTCGTTT CCACTTTATT TTCACGAGCT TTTGCAACAC TTTTATTAAT AAACCATTGT
     1081 TGTGTAATGG TAATGGTGTT GTTGACAATC CAGTACAGTA CCAGACCTGC AGGGAAGAAC
     1141 AGCATAAATA CCGTAAAAAT AATCGGCATA ATGCGGAAAA CTTTCGCTTG CATTGGATCT
     1201 GCTGGTTGCG GGTTCAGCAT TTGCTGGATG AACATGGTTG CGCCCATCAA CAGCGGAAGG
     1261 ATGAACCACG GATCCATTGC AGATAAATCC TGAATCCACA ACATCCAAGG CGCATGGCGT
     1321 AATTCCACAC TTTCCATCAA TACCCAGTAA AGTGCCAGAA AGATCGGCAT TTGAAGTAGC
     1381 AATGGTAAGC AACCCGATAG CGGATTGACT TGCTCACGCT TGTACAACGC CATCATCTCT
     1441 TGAGAAAAAC GCATACGGTC TTCGCCAAAC TCTTCTTTCA TGCGTTGCAT TTCAGGTGCA
     1501 ATCACACGCA TCTTGGCCAT TGAGCGATAG CTCTTTGAAG ACAGCGGCCA CAAGATCAGC
     1561 TTCACCAATA CCGTCAACAA GATAATTGAC CAGCCCCAGT TTCCAACAAT GTTATGGAAA
     1621 AATTGCAAGC CAATGAACAG TAACTTGGCA ATTGGCCATA ACCAGCCATA ATCGACGGTC
     1681 TGATTCAAGC CCACAGCCAG ATCTTTTAAT TCAGACTGGA TTTTTGGACC AGAATAGAAC
     1741 GTAGCATCAA CGGTCATGGT CTTGCCCGCT GGTACGTTAA TGGTTGGAGA GGTAAAGCCA
     1801 ATGATATTCA TGTTATCGGC AGATTTACGT GATTCAAGCT TCGCCGTATA GGCCTGATCT
     1861 CCAAAGTGTC CTGGAATCCA TGCACTCACA AAGTAGTGCT GAACCATTGC CACCCAACCA
     1921 CCTTTTGCTT CAACATTTAG CTTTTCATCA GAGAAATTGG CAAACTTCAG CTTGTTGTAA
     1981 TGCTCTTCAG GTGTGCCCCA AGCACCGCCC AAGAACGTAC CCAAAGTAAA GATACCCTGA
     2041 TCTGACTTGC CTGGATCTTC AGAATTATCG CGTTTAATCT GACCAAACAT CTGACCTTGC
     2101 CAGTTTTGCG GGCTACGGTT AACCACCTGA TAGCTCACCA CAATTGGATA ATCGCCTTGT
     2161 TTGAAGGTAA AACGCTTGAT AATTTCAACA CCATCAGTCG TTTTATAAAC CATCGGAACG
     2221 GTTAAAGTTT TTACTAGCTT TCCGTCTTTA TCCTTGGTTT CTTTGGCGTC TGTTAAAGTA
     2281 TAAGCCGATT TTTCAACATC AAATACAGGA CGACCACCTC GACTACTATC TGGACCATTG
     2341 AGACCAATTA AACCAGATTG CGCGACATAG GTACGTTTGG CATCACTTTC AAGCATCACA
     2401 AACGGTTGAT CGCTATTTTT GCTCTGATCG TGATTGAGTA ATTCAATACG CACAATATCA
     2461 CCACCTTTAG GATTGATCCA AAGATGATAA AGGTCAGTTT GTATTGAAAT AAGCTGTTGA
     2521 CTTGCAGCGG TTGATGTTGC TGCAGGTGTT TGTTGAGCAG CAATATTTGC CTGAGGCACA
     2581 TCAGATGATG CTGCCGCAGT ACTTTGGCTG TTTGGCAAAT CAGCAGATAC GTCATGTGAT
     2641 ACAACAGCAG CAGCTTGTGG CTGAACAGCT GTATTTGCAT GACCATAATC TTTTTGCCAA
     2701 GCCAAAATGA GCAAATATGC CGTGACAAAC ATGGCCCCGA GAATTGCAAA CCTGGCCCAT
     2761 TGTTGCATAT CTATTACCCC AAGTGGTTAG AGTGATTTAG GTTCAGTAAA CGTTCACGAA
     2821 AGGGTACAGT AACGTGAAGC ATTTGAGAAT CTATTTGCTG AAACGAAATA AAACGAATTG
     2881 CTTTAGGAGG CACAGGATCA TAACCAGAAC CACCCCATGG ATGACAGCGA CAGACACGAT
     2941 GAATTGCCAG CCAAGTTCCT TTCATAGCGC CATGCGTATG AATAGCTTCC AGAGAATACT
     3001 GTGAACAGGT TGGAATATAT CGACAACGAG GTCCAAGCAT TGGACTAATC GCAATTTGAT
     3061 AGAAACGAAT CAACCAATGA AGTATGCGTA CCATTGGTTC ATCTCTAATG CAAAGAAGGA
     3121 GAAACAGCTA CTTTTTGATA TTTTTTAGCT TGACGTTGTA ATTTTTGCCA AGCAAATTCA
     3181 AGCTGCTGAT GCAAATCAGC ATTAGATACC GCTTCAATAC CTATCTTAGG CATCACCACA
     3241 ATATCCAGCA AACCTAATTG CTGTTGATGC AAGCGAAAAC TTTCGCGAGC AAGTCGTTTT
     3301 ATTCTGTTTC TTTCGTGCGC ACGACGAACT TTTTTCTTGG CAACAATTAC CCCTAGACGG
     3361 CTCTGGAGCT GTTCACTGGG TTTTGCAAGA AATAAGAAAT GGGGTTGATG CACTTTAAAA
     3421 AGCGCACCAT CAAACACACC TTGGTAATCT GCAGCACAGC GTAAGCGTAC TTCTGTGCTG
     3481 AAACTATAAA GTGTCATCAC CCAATCGTGT CAACTAACCG TAATTAAACA GTTAAGCTGT
     3541 GACGACCTTT AGCACGACGG CGAGCCAAAA CCTGACGACC AGCTTTAGTA GCCATGCGAG
     3601 CACGGAAACC ATGAACGCGT TTACGTTTTA ATTCCGAAGG CTGGAAAGTA CGTTTCATGT
     3661 CGAAACTCCC AAATTGATCT ATCTATAAAG GTTCGCGATT GTATTGCGCA ATCTTTACGC
     3721 TGTCAATGAA AAACAGGAAT CTTTACATTT ATTTGACTTT AATTGTTTTA AATGAAATCA
     3781 ACCAAAATTG AAGCAATTCA TTTTAAACAA AAGTTATACA CAAACTAATT CTTTCAATTT
     3841 ACAATCATTT TTTGTATATT CACAACTTAT TCTCAATCTT ATCAACAGCT TTATGTTGAA
     3901 TGATACGCTG AATCATGGGA TTTGAATTTA AATTCATATC TCGCTAAATT ATCCACAAGC
     3961 TACTCAGGCT TATTAATTAA ATTCAAATTT TAAAATTTAA ATTTATTCTT ATTAGGGACG
     4021 CTTTTTTCTG TGGAATAGTC ATTTTTAAAT TTAAAAACCA TAGATTTATA TTGTGGATAA
     4081 CTGTGTTTTT ATTTGTTTTA TGCTTTGTGG ATAACTTTGA GTGATATTTT ATCCACAGCA
     4141 TGTGTGAAAT CTTATCCACA AGTGGTGTGA ATTTAAATTT ATTGTGCGAG CGCTTCCTTT
     4201 TTAAGCAAAA TCAAGTGAAT CTTTCATGAC AGATGTGGAT AACTTGGTTA GAATGGCGAC
     4261 CCCTTTCATC TGAGGGGGAT GTTGTGGACT ATTTTTGAAT TTAAAACGGA CAGGGGATTC
     4321 ACATGCTTTG GACAGACTGC TTAACTCGCT TGCGACAAGA GCTATCTGAT AACGTCTTTG
     4381 CGATGTGGAT TCGTCCTTTA GTAGCTGAAG AGACGACAGA TAGTCTACGC CTGTATGCGC
     4441 CGAACCCTTA CTGGACGCGT TATATTCAGG AACATCATCT TGAGTTGATC TCTATTCTGG
     4501 TTGAACAACT TTCTGAAGGG CGGATTCGCC AGGTCGAAAT TTTGGTTGAC TCGCGTCCTG
     4561 GTGCAATTTT ATCCCCAGCA GAACAGCCAG CGACAACCAC TGCTGCTCTG TCAAGTACAC
     4621 CAGTTGTACC TCAGCGCGTT AAAAAAGAAG TTGTCGAACC AGCAGCTACG CAAAGTAATA
     4681 AAATTTTAAA TTCAAAAAAA CGTTTACTTA ACCCACTGTT TACCTTCTCA TTGTTTGTCG
     4741 AGGGCCGTTC TAACCAGATG GCTGCTGAGA CTTGCCGAAA AGTTTTAACT CAACTTGGTG
     4801 CCTCCCAGCA CAATCCTTTG TTTTTATATG GCCCGACAGG TTTAGGTAAA ACTCACTTGA
     4861 TGCAGGCTGT GGGTAACGCA TTACTTCAAG CCAAACCAAA TGCACGTGTG ATGTATATGA
     4921 CGGCAGAAAG TTTTGTACAG GATTTTGTGA GCTCGTTACA AAAAGGCAAG GTTGAAGAGT
     4981 TTAAGAAAAA CTGTCGTTCA CTTGATCTAC TTTTGGTCGA TGACATTCAC TTGCTGGCGG
     5041 GTAAAGAAGC CAGTCTGGTC GAATTTTTCT ATACCTTTAA CGCCCTATTG GATGAATCTA
     5101 AACAGATTAT TTTAACTTCA GACCGTTATC CAAAAGAATT AACCGAGCTG GATCCGCGTC
     5161 TGGTGTCACG TTTTTCTTGG GGATTATCTG TTGGTGTTGA GCCACCAGAT ATTGAAACGC
     5221 GTATCGAGAT TTTGCTTAAA AAAGCAGAAA ATAGCGGTGT GGATTTACCT CGTAATTGTG
     5281 CATTGTTTAT TGCCCAGCAA GTGGTGGCCA ATGTACGTGA ACTGGAAGGT GCACTCAATA
     5341 AAGTCGTAGC AATTGCACGT TTTAAAGGTT CACAGATCGA TTTGGATGTG GTGCGTGAAT
     5401 CCCTTAAAGA TGTATTGGCG ATTCGTGCGC GAACCATTAG TGTGGAAAAT ATTCAGCGTG
     5461 TGGTCAGCGA ATATTTTCGT ATTCCGCTCA AAGAGTTGAT TGGACCGAAG CGGACACGTA
     5521 TCTATGCGCG TCCACGCCAG CTGGCGATGG GATTGGCACG TGAACTGACA GGCGATAGTT
     5581 TCCCTGAAAT TGGGATGGCT TTTGGCGGAC GCGATCACAG TACAGTGATG CACGCCTGTG
     5641 AAAAAGTACA GAGCTTAAAA CAAGAAGATC CAATTTTTAA TGAGGATTAT AAAAACCTGT
     5701 TGCGCTTATT ACAGAGTTAA TAGGTTACTC TTAAGTATAT GTGTGTACTT TTAAGTTATT
     5761 GTGATCGCAA GATTTAATGT GTGTTGCGAT GCCTGGCTTA AGGTAAAAAT TCACAGCTTA
     5821 GTTAGTAAAC CGTTTGCGTT AGTTCCGAGA TATGAGCTGA TGCTCCATCG ATCATATTGA
     5881 TAAAATTTTC GTCCTGTCTT TTACATTAAA TTAGGTTAGA ATACTTCAAG TTTTTTTGAG
     5941 TTTAAGGGTT AAAACATGTC TAAAGGTGAA GAATTATTCA CTGGTGTTGT CCCAATTTTG
     6001 GTTGAATTAG ATGGTGATGT TAATGGTCAC AAATTTTCTG TCTCCGGTGA AGGTGAAGGT
     6061 GATGCTACGT ACGGTAAATT GACCTTAAAA TTACTCTGTA CTACTGGTAA ATTGCCAGTT
     6121 CCATGGCCAA CCTTAGTCAC TACTTTAGGT TATGGTGTTC AATGTTTTGC TAGATACCCA
     6181 GATCATATGA AACAACATGA CTTTTTCAAG TCTGCCATGC CAGAAGGTTA TGTTCAAGAA
     6241 AGAACTATTT TTTTCAAAGA TGACGGTAAC TACAAGACCA GAGCTGAAGT CAAGTTTGAA
     6301 GGTGATACCT TAGTTAATAG AATCGAATTA AAAGGTATTG ATTTTAAAGA AGATGGTAAC
     6361 ATTTTAGGTC ACAAATTGGA ATACAACTAT AACTCTCACA ATGTTTACAT CACTGCTGAC
     6421 AAACAAAAGA ATGGTATCAA AGCTAACTTC AAAATTAGAC ACAACATTGA AGATGGTGGT
     6481 GTTCAATTAG CTGACCATTA TCAACAAAAT ACTCCAATTG GTGATGGTCC AGTCTTGTTA
     6541 CCAGACAACC ATTACTTATC CTATCAATCT GCCTTATTCA AAGATCCAAA CGAAAAGAGA
     6601 GACCACATGG TCTTGTTAGA ATTTTTGACT GCTGCTGGTA TTACCGAGGG TATGAATGAA
     6661 TTGTACAAAT CGGCAGGCTC CGCCGCTGGT TCTGGCAGCG CGGTGCGACT AAAAATAGCC
     6721 AAAGAAAGTT TACTCAATGT TCTCTCCCAT GTGGTGGGTG CAGTAGAGCG TCGCCATACG
     6781 TTGAATATTC TTTCAAATGT TAAAATTCAG GCTAATGCGC AGGCTTTGAC CATTACTGGA
     6841 TCTGATCTTG AAGTTGAACT GGTCGCAAGT ACGACATTAG CAGAAGGGGC ATGCATTGAA
     6901 GCTGGAGAGA CCACAGTACC TGCACGAAAA CTGGTCGATA TCTGTAAATC TCTTCCTTCT
     6961 GCTGCCTTGA TTGATCTACA AATTACCGAA GATCAGCGCT GTATCCTGAA GTCTGGAAAT
     7021 AGCCGTTTTG TGCTGGGCAC TTTACCAGCA GAAGACTATC CGCTATTGAC CACTGAGAGC
     7081 AGTCAAGGTA CTCAGGTTCA AGTGACTCAG CGCGAGTTGA AGCGTTTGTT TGAAAAAACA
     7141 TCTTTTGCTA TGGCAGTTCA GGATGTGCGT TTTTATTTGA CGGGCACATT ACTAGAAATT
     7201 GATCAAAATC AGTTACGTGC AGTCACGACT GATGGGCATC GTTTGGCACT GTGTGAAGTT
     7261 CAGGCATCAT CCACCGCCAT GCAGGCAGTA CAAGCAATTG TGCCACGTAA AGCTGTGGGT
     7321 GAATTACAGC GTTTGTTAAG TATCGAAGAT GATCAGCTAA GTTTGCTGAT TGGTCGTGAA
     7381 CTATTGAATG TGACCATTAA CATTGCCAAT CGTGATAAGG AACAACATCC AATTACCGTG
     7441 CGCTTTACCA CCAAATTAAT TGATGGAAAG TTTCCTGATT ATCGCCGTGT CATTCCACGT
     7501 GGTGGCGATA AACACGTACA AATTGCGCAT GACGTGTTCA AGCAGTCACT ACAGCGTGTC
     7561 GCGATTTTGA GTAATGAGAA ATTACGCGGC GTATTCCTGA ATTTTAATCC TGATGTGTTA
     7621 CAGCTTCGTG CCAATAACCC AGAGCAGGAT GAGGCAATTG AAGATATTGC AATTCAATAT
     7681 CAGGATGCAT CGCTTGAAAT GTCCTTTAAT GCGCAGTATT TGCTAGATGT CTTAAGTGTA
     7741 CTGGATGGTG ATGATGTCAG CATGAGTATG ACTGAGGCCA ATCAGTCGGT TTTGGTTCAA
     7801 GATGCGGCAC ATCCTGATCA GACCTATGTG GTCATGCCAA TGCGTGTGTG ATGTATTGAC
     7861 TAAATTATGC AAATTACGCG TTTAAACATT GAACGTGTGC GCAATTTAAA AGCGGTTGCA
     7921 CTCTCTGGAT TGCAGCCGTT TAATATTTTT TATGGCGCCA ACGGTTCAGG TAAAACTTCT
     7981 ATTCTAGAAG CGGTCCATCT TCTGGCGACT GGACGTTCGT TTAGAACCCA TATGCCCAAG
     8041 CATTACATTC AGCAGAATGC ACAGGATGCC ATCATTTTTG CCCAGTCTTT GTCTGAAAAA
     8101 ATTGGCATGC AAAAGCTGTT ATCAGGGGAG CAATTAATTA AGGTCAATGG CGATACTGTC
     8161 GCCACTCAGG GACAATTGGC CAAACTGTTA CCCTTACAAC ATTTAGACCC ACAGAGCACA
     8221 GATATTATTG ATCATGGTGC AAAACCGCGG CGACAGTTGC TCGATTGGTT AATGTTCCAC
     8281 GTGGAACCTG AGTTTTATTT TGCGTGGCAA TATTATTCAC GGGCGCTCAA GCAGCGTAAT
     8341 ATGTTGCTCA AAACCAAACG TCAGCTTAGT TTGGCAGAGC TGGAACCGTG GAACAAAATG
     8401 CTAAGTGAAT ACGGGGAAAT GCTACACTCA CAGCGACTGG TGACCGTAGA GCGCTGGAAA
     8461 GATTTTTTTC AACAAGATTT GGCGCAGCTA TTGCCTGATC TTCAGATTGA ACTGGAATAC
     8521 AGCCCAGGTT TTCATAGCGA AGTAGGATTA TGGCAAGACC TTTTGAATTA TCACAATAAA
     8581 GATGTTGAAC GACGTTATAC AGAGTACGGT CCACACCGCG CAGACTTGCG CCTAAAAACT
     8641 GCATTGGGTG ATGCCGATGA TGTATTGTCA CGTGGGCAAA AGAAATTACT GATGATGGCA
     8701 TTAAAACTGT CACAGATTGC AATGTTACAT GCGAGTAATA AGGAAACTGT GGTATTATTA
     8761 GATGATCTGA CAGCAGAATT AGATAGTAAC GCGCAACGAC GTTTAATTGA ACGATTGAGC
     8821 CAATTGGGTA GTCAAGTTTT TATTACCACT TTAGATCATC AGGCTGTAAC TCAACATTTA
     8881 GATGGTCTGT CTATTTCTTA TCAATTATAC AATGTTGATC ATGGTCAAGT TCATGCTGTT
     8941 TGACGTTGAT TTTTTACCCA TCTTTGGATA GACCTATTTT TGCTAGGGAG AAACCATGAG
     9001 TTCAGAATCG CAATCTGCCT CTCCAACAGA ACAAACAATT GAAAAGGCGT ATGATTCCTC
     9061 TAGTATCAAG GTATTACGTG GGCTGGATGC TGTTCGTAAA CGTCCAGGCA TGTATATTGG
     9121 TGATACTGAC GATGGGACTG GCTTGCACCA TATGGTGTTT GAAGTCGTCG ATAATGCGAT
     9181 TGATGAAGCT TTAGCCGGAC ACTGTGATGA GATTATTGTC ACCATTCATG AAGATGAATC
     9241 GGTGAGCGTC TCTGATAATG GTCGTGGTAT CCCAACTGAT ATCCATCCTG AAGAGGGTGT
     9301 TTCTGCCGCA GAAGTGATTC TAACCATTCT GCATGCTGGC GGTAAGTTTG ATGATAATAG
     9361 TTATAAGGTT TCTGGCGGTC TGCATGGTGT AGGTGTGTCA GTGGTCAATG CCTTGTCCAG
     9421 CAAGCTACAG TTAACCATTC ATCGTGCTGG TCAGATCCAT GAACAGGAAT ATCAGCACGG
     9481 CGATCCTCAG TATCCGCTAA AAGTGGTCGG TGAGACATCT ACCACGGGTA CTACTGTACG
     9541 TTTCTGGCCA AGTGGGGATA CTTTTAGCCA GACTATTTTT AATGTTGATA TTCTGGCACG
     9601 CCGTTTACGT GAGCTGTCTT TTCTAAATGC AGGCGTTAAA ATAGTCCTGC GTGATGAACG
     9661 TGTGAACTTT GAGCATATTT ATGCCTATGA AGGCGGCCTG TCAGAGTTTG TAAAATACAT
     9721 CAATGAAGGC AAAAATCACC TCAATGACAT TTTCCATTTT ACCGCTGATT CTGACAATGG
     9781 CATTGCCGTT GAAGTGGCGT TGCAATGGAA TGACAGCTAT CAGGAAAATG TACGCTGCTT
     9841 TACCAACAAT ATTCCACAAA AAGATGGTGG AACACACCTT GCGGGCTTCC GTGCAGCTTT
     9901 GACACGTGGT TTAAATAGTT ATCTTGAGAA TGAAAATATT CTTAAGAAAG AAAAAGTTAA
     9961 CGTGAGTGGT GATGATGCAC GTGAAGGTTT GACCGCTATT ATTTCGGTCA AGGTGCCTGA
    10021 TCCAAAATTC TCGTCTCAAA CCAAAGAAAA ATTGGTTTCA AGTGAAGTCA AACCTGCGGT
    10081 TGAACAGGCG ATGAACAAGG AGTTTTCGGC TTATCTGCTG GAAAATCCGC AAGCAGCAAA
    10141 ATCGATTGCT GGAAAAATTA TTGATGCCGC ACGTGCGCGT GATGCCGCAC GTAAAGCACG
    10201 TGAAATGACG CGTCGTAAGA GTGCACTCGA TATTGCGGGC TTACCGGGTA AACTTGCAGA
    10261 TTGTCAGGAA AAAGATCCAG CGTTGTCTGA GTTGTATCTG GTCGAGGGTG ACTCTGCGGG
    10321 TGGTAGTGCT AAGCAAGGTC GTAACCGTAA GATGCAGGCG ATCTTGCCGC TGAAAGGTAA
    10381 AATCCTGAAC GTGGAACGTG CGCGTTTTGA CAAGATGATT TCCAGTCAGG AAGTGGGAAC
    10441 ATTGATCACC GCGCTGGGCT GTGGTATTGG TCGTGAAGAA TATAATCCCG ATAAGCTTCG
    10501 TTACCACAAA ATCATCATTA TGACCGATGC GGATGTCGAT GGTTCACACA TTCGAACCTT
    10561 ACTATTGACT TTCTTCTTCC GTCAAATGCC AGAACTGGTT GAGCGTGGTC ATATTTATAT
    10621 CGCCCAGCCA CCATTGTACA AGTTGAAAAA AGGTAAGCAG GAACAGTACA TCAAAGATAA
    10681 TGATGCACTT GAAACCTTCC TGATTTCAAA TGCCATTGAT GATCTGGCAT TGCATATCAG
    10741 TGCAGAAGCA CCTGCCATTA CAGGTGAAGC ACTGGCTAAA GTCATTGATG ACTACAAGAT
    10801 TTCGCAAAAA AGTTTGCAGC GTTTGACCCA GCGTTATCCT GCAACTTTGC TTGATGGCTT
    10861 GCTCGAAGTT GAGCCATTTA AAGCCGATCT TAGCCATGAT CGTCCCTATG TAGAGCAGTG
    10921 GGCCGAGCAA CTGGGTCAAG TGATTGCAAA ATTACAGCCA AGCTTACGAC CTGAGGTGAG
    10981 TTTAGAAAGC TTTGAACGTG AATCACCAAC AGGGGAAACT TCGATTCATT GTTGGCCGCG
    11041 TATTACGGTC TATGTGCATA ATTTACCACA CCATTACCTA TTGGATGCTG GTTTGCTCAA
    11101 CTCTGCTGAA TATGCACGAT TACTCAAAAA CTCCAAGAGC TGGTTTAAAT TGCTTGAAGA
    11161 AGGTGCTTAC TTGCAAAAAG GTGAACGTCG TATTCAGGTG AGCAATTTCC ATCAGGTTTG
    11221 GCAGCAAATC TTGCAGGACT CACGTCGTGG CATGATGATT CAGCGCTATA AAGGTTTAGG
    11281 TGAGATGAAC GCCGAGCAGC TTTGGGAAAC TACGATGGAT CCTGATAACC GTCATATGCT
    11341 GCAAGTCACC ATTGATGATG CGATTGAAGC TGATCGTATG TTTAGTTGCC TCATGGGCGA
    11401 TGACGTCGAG CCACGTCGTG CATTTATTGA GGAAAATGCG TTGAATGCAG ATATTGATGC
    11461 TTAATATCT     
//
